Addgene plasmid #246930: pTarget-TTC
Purpose: for E.coli plasmid interference and PAM depletion assays
Depositing lab: Caixia Gao. Depositing organization: Institute of Genetics and Developmental Biology, Chinese Academy of Sciences. Publication: Functional RNA splitting drove the evolutionary emergence of type V CRISPR-Cas systems from transposons. Jin S, Zhu Z, Li Y, Zhang S, Liu Y, Li D, Li Y, Luo Y, Cheng Z, Zhao KT, Gao Q, Yang G, Li H, Liang R, Zhang R, Qiu JL, Zhang YE, Liu JG, Gao C. Cell. 2025 Sep 29:S0092-8674(25)01035-9. doi: 10.1016/j.cell.2025.09.004. PubMed 41027434.
Backbone
  Vector backbone: pTarget
  Vector type: Unspecified
Growth in bacteria
  Bacterial resistance: Ampicillin, 100 μg/mL
  Growth temperature: 37°C
  Growth strain: DH5alpha
  Copy number: Low Copy
Gene/Insert
  Gene/Insert name: TTC PAM and GFP-T1 target
  Species: Synthetic
  Cloning method: Gibson Cloning
Terms and licenses: Academic/Nonprofit Terms; Industry Terms: Not Available to Industry
How to cite: pTarget-TTC was a gift from Caixia Gao (Addgene plasmid # 246930 ; http://n2t.net/addgene:246930 ; RRID:Addgene_246930)
