[The description below was written by a language model from this plasmid's Addgene catalogue record and pLannotate feature annotations shown in this document.]
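Description:
pTarget-TTC is a small bacterial target plasmid of about 4.0 kb, built on the pTarget backbone for plasmid interference and PAM depletion assays in E. coli. It is propagated under ampicillin selection through a β-lactamase gene driven by its native promoter. Replication relies on a ColE1/pMB1-family origin accompanied by the pBR322 bom region and the rop gene. Rop restrains copy number, which fits the catalogue listing of the plasmid as low copy. The vector type is otherwise unspecified in the record.

The synthetic insert, assembled by Gibson cloning, is a protospacer designated GFP-T1 placed next to a TTC PAM. The automated annotation detects a roughly 30 bp superfolder GFP fragment, which plausibly corresponds to this target site, although the record does not map it explicitly. It sits just downstream of short fragments matching the J23119 and PLtetO-1 bacterial promoters. Further downstream are an sTRSV hammerhead ribozyme, commonly used as a self-cleaving insulator in bacterial transcripts, and a full-length coding sequence annotated as EYFP. This is followed by the rrnB T1 and T7Te terminators and a BioBrick suffix. Additional terminators (his operon, T3Te, tonB) flank the cassette and isolate it from backbone transcription. The record does not say whether the fluorescent reporter is read out in the assays.

In an interference assay, a plasmid like this is introduced into cells expressing an RNA-guided nuclease and a matching guide. Recognition of the PAM and cleavage of the target destroys the plasmid, which is seen as a loss of ampicillin-resistant transformants. The fixed TTC version probably serves as a defined-PAM target alongside randomized PAM libraries. It was deposited with work on the evolutionary origin of type V CRISPR-Cas systems from transposons.
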