Features (pLannotate 1.2.2; 16 found; start..end, strand, type, name):
     66..926     +  CDS            AmpR: β-lactamase; bla; confers resistance to ampicillin, carbenicillin, and related antibiotics
   1097..1684    +  rep_origin     ori: high-copy-number ColE1/pMB1/pBR322/pUC origin of replication
   1870..2009    -  misc_feature   bom: basis of mobility region from pBR322
   2111..2302    -  CDS            rop: Rop protein, which maintains plasmids at low copy number; rop
   2432..2491    +  terminator     his operon terminator: This putative transcriptin terminator from the E. coli his operon has a 2-bp deletion introduced during synthesis. Its efficiency has not been determined.
   2551..2580    -  terminator     T3Te terminator: phage T3 early transcription terminator
   2776..2800    +  promoter       J23119(SpeI) promoter (fragment): bacterial promoter (Registry of Standard Biological Parts BBa J23119) modified to end with an SpeI site
   2810..2830    +  promoter       PLtetO-1 promoter (fragment): modified phage lambda PL promoter with tet operator sites (Lutz and Bujard, 1997)
   2831..2863    +  CDS            superfolder GFP (fragment): GFP variant that folds robustly even when fused to poorly folded proteins (Pédelacq et al., 2006)
   2905..2954    +  misc_RNA       sTRSV HHRz: hammerhead ribozyme from the tobacco ringspot virus satellite RNA (Khvorova et al., 2003)
   3004..3723    +  CDS            EYFP: enhanced YFP mammalian codon-optimized
   3736..3807    +  terminator     rrnB T1 terminator: transcription terminator T1 from the E. coli rrnB gene
   3823..3850    +  terminator     T7Te terminator: phage T7 early transcription terminator
   3857..3877    +  misc_feature   BioBrick suffix: universal suffix for all parts
   3913..3944    +  terminator     tonB terminator: bidirectional E. coli tonB-P14 transcription terminator
   3992..65      +  promoter       AmpR promoter (across the origin): bla
>Addgene plasmid #246930 | pTarget-TTC | addgene full sequence | sequence record 492995 | Addgene NGS Result
ATATGTATCCGCTCATGAGACAATAACCCTGATAAATGCTTCAATAATATTGAAAAAGGAAGAGTATGAG
TATTCAACATTTCCGTGTCGCCCTTATTCCCTTTTTTGCGGCATTTTGCCTTCCTGTTTTTGCTCACCCA
GAAACGCTGGTGAAAGTAAAAGATGCTGAAGATCAGTTGGGTGCACGAGTGGGTTACATCGAACTGGATC
TCAACAGCGGTAAGATCCTTGAGAGTTTTCGCCCCGAAGAACGTTTTCCAATGATGAGCACTTTTAAAGT
TCTGCTATGTGGCGCGGTATTATCCCGTATTGACGCCGGGCAAGAGCAACTCGGTCGCCGCATACACTAT
TCTCAGAATGACTTGGTTGAGTACTCACCAGTCACAGAAAAGCATCTTACGGATGGCATGACAGTAAGAG
AATTATGCAGTGCTGCCATAACCATGAGTGATAACACTGCGGCCAACTTACTTCTGACAACGATCGGAGG
ACCGAAGGAGCTAACCGCTTTTTTGCACAACATGGGGGATCATGTAACTCGCCTTGATCGTTGGGAACCG
GAGCTGAATGAAGCCATACCAAACGACGAGCGTGACACCACGATGCCTGTAGCAATGGCAACAACGTTGC
GCAAACTATTAACTGGCGAACTACTTACTCTAGCTTCCCGGCAACAATTAATAGACTGGATGGAGGCGGA
TAAAGTTGCAGGACCACTTCTGCGCTCGGCCCTTCCGGCTGGCTGGTTTATTGCTGATAAATCTGGAGCC
GGTGAGCGTGGGTCTCGCGGTATCATTGCAGCACTGGGGCCAGATGGTAAGCCCTCCCGTATCGTAGTTA
TCTACACGACGGGGAGTCAGGCAACTATGGATGAACGAAATAGACAGATCGCTGAGATAGGTGCCTCACT
GATTAAGCATTGGTAACTGTCAGACCAAGTTTACTCATATATACTTTAGATTGATTTAAAACTTCATTTT
TAATTTAAAAGGATCTAGGTGAAGATCCTTTTTGATAATCTCATGACCAAAATCCCTTAACGTGAGTTTT
CGTTCCACTGAGCGTCAGACCCCGTAGAAAAGATCAAAGGATCTTCTTGAGATCCTTTTTTTCTGCGCGT
AATCTGCTGCTTGCAAACAAAAAAACCACCGCTACCAGCGGTGGTTTGTTTGCCGGATCAAGAGCTACCA
ACTCTTTTTCCGAAGGTAACTGGCTTCAGCAGAGCGCAGATACCAAATACTGTCCTTCTAGTGTAGCCGA
GTTAGGCCACCACTTCAAGAACTCTGTAGCACCGCCTACATACCTCGCTCTGCTAATCCTGTTACCAGTG
GCTGCTGCCAGTGGCGATAAGTCGTGTCTTACCGGGTTGGACTCAAGACGATAGTTACCGGATAAGGCGC
AGCGGTCGGGCTGAACGGGGGGTTCGTGCACACAGCCCAGCTTGGAGCGAACGACCTACACCGAACTGAG
ATACCTACAGCGTGAGCTATGAGAAAGCGCCACGCTTCCCGAAGGGAGAAAGGCGGACAGGTATCCGGTA
AGCGGCAGGGTCGGAACAGGAGAGCGCACGAGGGAGCTTCCAGGGGGAAACGCCTGGTATCTTTATAGTC
CTGTCGGGTTTCGCCACCTCTGACTTGAGCGTCGATTTTTGTGATGCTCGTCAGGGGGGCGGAGCCTATG
GAAAAACGCCAGCAACGCGGCCTTTTTACGGTTCCTGGCCTTTTGCTGGCCTTTTGCTCACATGTTCTTT
CCTGCGTTATCCCCTGATTCTGTGGATAACCGTATTACCGCCTTTGAGTGAGCTGATACCGCTCGCCGCA
GCCGAACGACCGAGCGCAGCGAGTCAGTGAGCGAGGAAGCGGAAGAGCGCCTGATGCGGTATTTTCTCCT
TACGCATCTGTGCGGTATTTCACACCGCAATGGTGCACTCTCAGTACAATCTGCTCTGATGCCGCATAGT
TAAGCCAGTATACACTCCGCTATCGCTACGTGACTGGGTCATGGCTGCGCCCCGACACCCGCCAACACCC
GCTGACGCGCCCTGACGGGCTTGTCTGCTCCCGGCATCCGCTTACAGACAAGCTGTGACCTTCTCCGGGA
GCTGCATGTGTCAGAGGTTTTCACCGTCATCACCGAAACGCGCGAGGCAGCTGCGGTAAAGCTCATCAGC
GTGGTCGTGAAGCGATTCACAGATGTCTGCCTGTTCATCCGCGTCCAGCTCGTTGAGTTTCTCCAGAAGC
GTTAATGTCTGGCTTCTGATAAAGCGGGCCATGTTAAGGGCGGTTTTTTCCTGTTTGGTCACTGATGCCT
CCGTGTAAGGGGGATTTCTGTTCATCCCTGAATTCGCATCTAGACTGAACTGGCCGATAATTGCAGACGA
ACGGATTTACTTTACCAAGCGAGCTCGTAAACTTGGTCTGACAGCTCTAGCTCCGGCAAAAAAACGGGCA
AGGTGTCACCACCCTGCCCTTTTTCTTTAAAACCGAAAAGATTACTTCGCGTTTGCCACCTGACGTCTAA
GAAAAGGAATATTCAGCAATTTGCCCGTGCCGAAGAAAGGCCCACCCGTGAAGGTGAGCCAGTGAGTTGA
TTGCTACGTAATTAGTTAGTTAGCCCTTAGTGACTCGAATTCGAATTCCTCGTCAGTTCCGCTTCGCTAC
AGGATCCCTATCTGGAGAGTGCCCGATTGGGACCCGACTTTCGCAGGAGCCTATTACGGAGCCACTGATG
CTAGCACTGTACCTTGGGTCCTTTCCTCACGATAGAAGTTTCAGGTTGACGGCTAGCTCAGTCCTAGGTA
CAGTGCTAGCATCAGCAGGACGCACTGACCACTGGATGGTGATGTCAACGGTCATAATTTTTCGTGATCG
ACAGCAACAAGTGAGCGGACGCAACTAATGGTAGCTGTCACCGGATGTGCTTTCCGGTCTGATGAGTCCG
TGAGGACGAAACAGCCTCTACAAATAATTTTGTTTAATACTAGAGAAAGAGGAGAAATACTAGATGGTGA
GCAAGGGCGAGGAGCTGTTCACCGGGGTGGTGCCCATCCTGGTCGAGCTGGACGGCGACGTAAACGGCCA
CAAGTTCAGCGTGTCCGGCGAGGGCGAGGGCGATGCCACCTACGGCAAGCTGACCCTGAAGTTCATCTGC
ACCACAGGCAAGCTGCCCGTGCCCTGGCCCACCCTCGTGACCACCTTCGGCTACGGCCTGCAATGCTTCG
CCCGCTACCCCGACCACATGAAGCTGCACGACTTCTTCAAGTCCGCCATGCCCGAAGGCTACGTCCAGGA
GCGCACCATCTTCTTCAAGGACGACGGCAACTACAAGACCCGCGCCGAGGTGAAGTTCGAGGGCGACACC
CTGGTGAACCGCATCGAGCTGAAGGGCATCGACTTCAAGGAGGACGGCAACATCCTGGGGCACAAGCTGG
AGTACAACTACAACAGCCACAACGTCTATATCATGGCCGACAAGCAGAAGAACGGCATCAAGGTGAACTT
CAAGATCCGCCACAACATCGAGGACGGCAGCGTGCAGCTCGCCGACCACTACCAGCAGAACACCCCAATC
GGCGACGGCCCCGTGCTGCTGCCCGACAACCACTACCTGAGCTACCAGTCCGCCCTGAGCAAAGACCCCA
ACGAGAAGCGCGATCACATGGTCCTGCTGGAGTTCGTGACCGCCGCCGGGATCACTCTCGGCATGGACGA
GCTGTACAAGTAATAGGCCAGGCATCAAATAAAACGAAAGGCTCAGTCGAAAGACTGGGCCTTTCGTTTT
ATCTGTTGTTTGTCGGTGAACGCTCTCTACTAGAGTCACACTGGCTCACCTTCGGGTGGGCCTTTCTGCG
TTTATATACTAGTAGCGGCCGCTGCAGGAGTCACTAAGGGTTAGTTAGTTAGATTAGCAGAAAGTCAAAA
GCCTCCGACCGGAGGCTTTTGACTAAAACTTCCCTTGGGGTTATCATTGGGGCTCACTCAAAGGCGGTAA
TCGCGGAACCCCTATTTGTTTATTTTTCTAAATACATTCAA
